>Addgene plasmid #119855 | Cmv d0 dPspCas13b-GGS-NYTHDF1 | depositor full sequence | sequence record 227043 | Cmv d0 dPspCas13b-GGS-NYTHDF1 sequence 7875 bps
TCAATATTGGCCATTAGCCATATTATTCATTGGTTATATAGCATAAATCAATATTGGCTATTGGCCATTG
CATACGTTGTATCTATATCATAATATGTACATTTATATTGGCTCATGTCCAATATGACCGCCATGTTGGC
ATTGATTATTGACTAGTTATTAATAGTAATCAATTACGGGGTCATTAGTTCATAGCCCATATATGGAGTT
CCGCGTTACATAACTTACGGTAAATGGCCCGCCTGGCTGACCGCCCAACGACCCCCGCCCATTGACGTCA
ATAATGACGTATGTTCCCATAGTAACGCCAATAGGGACTTTCCATTGACGTCAATGGGTGGAGTATTTAC
GGTAAACTGCCCACTTGGCAGTACATCAAGTGTATCATATGCCAAGTCCGCCCCCTATTGACGTCAATGA
CGGTAAATGGCCCGCCTGGCATTATGCCCAGTACATGACCTTACGGGACTTTCCTACTTGGCAGTACATC
TACGTATTAGTCATCGCTATTACCATGGTGATGCGGTTTTGGCAGTACACCAATGGGCGTGGATAGCGGT
TTGACTCACGGGGATTTCCAAGTCTCCACCCCATTGACGTCAATGGGAGTTTGTTTTGGCACCAAAATCA
ACGGGACTTTCCAAAATGTCGTAATAACCCCGCCCCGTTGACGCAAATGGGCGGTAGGCGTGTACGGTGG
GAGGTCTATATAAGCAGAGCTGGTTTAGTGAACCGTCAGATCACTAGAAGCTTTATTGCGGTAGTTTATC
ACAGTTAAATTGCTAACGCAGTCAGTGCTTCTGACACAACAGTCTCGAACTTAAGCTGCAGAAGTTGGTC
GTGAGGCACTGGGCAGGTAAGTATCAAGGTTACAAGACAGGTTTAAGGAGACCAATAGAAACTGGGCTTG
TCGAGACAGAGAAGACTCTTGCGTTTCTGATAGGCACCTATTGGTCTTACTGACATCCACTTTGCCTTTC
TCTCCACAGGTGTCCACTCCCAGTTCAATTACAGCTCTTAAGGCAGATCACTAGAAGCTTACGCTACCAC
CATGAACATCCCCGCTCTGGTGGAAAACCAGAAGAAGTACTTTGGCACCTACAGCGTGATGGCCATGCTG
AACGCTCAGACCGTGCTGGACCACATCCAGAAGGTGGCCGATATTGAGGGCGAGCAGAACGAGAACAACG
AGAATCTGTGGTTTCACCCCGTGATGAGCCACCTGTACAACGCCAAGAACGGCTACGACAAGCAGCCCGA
GAAAACCATGTTCATCATCGAGCGGCTGCAGAGCTACTTCCCATTCCTGAAGATCATGGCCGAGAACCAG
AGAGAGTACAGCAACGGCAAGTACAAGCAGAACCGCGTGGAAGTGAACAGCAACGACATCTTCGAGGTGC
TGAAGCGCGCCTTCGGCGTGCTGAAGATGTACAGGGACCTGACCAACGCATACAAGACCTACGAGGAAAA
GCTGAACGACGGCTGCGAGTTCCTGACCAGCACAGAGCAACCTCTGAGCGGCATGATCAACAACTACTAC
ACAGTGGCCCTGCGGAACATGAACGAGAGATACGGCTACAAGACAGAGGACCTGGCCTTCATCCAGGACA
AGCGGTTCAAGTTCGTGAAGGACGCCTACGGCAAGAAAAAGTCCCAAGTGAATACCGGATTCTTCCTGAG
CCTGCAGGACTACAACGGCGACACACAGAAGAAGCTGCACCTGAGCGGAGTGGGAATCGCCCTGCTGATC
TGCCTGTTCCTGGACAAGCAGTACATCAACATCTTTCTGAGCAGGCTGCCCATCTTCTCCAGCTACAATG
CCCAGAGCGAGGAACGGCGGATCATCATCAGATCCTTCGGCATCAACAGCATCAAGCTGCCCAAGGACCG
GATCCACAGCGAGAAGTCCAACAAGAGCGTGGCCATGGATATGCTCAACGAAGTGAAGCGGTGCCCCGAC
GAGCTGTTCACAACACTGTCTGCCGAGAAGCAGTCCCGGTTCAGAATCATCAGCGACGACCACAATGAAG
TGCTGATGAAGCGGAGCAGCGACAGATTCGTGCCTCTGCTGCTGCAGTATATCGATTACGGCAAGCTGTT
CGACCACATCAGGTTCCACGTGAACATGGGCAAGCTGAGATACCTGCTGAAGGCCGACAAGACCTGCATC
GACGGCCAGACCAGAGTCAGAGTGATCGAGCAGCCCCTGAACGGCTTCGGCAGACTGGAAGAGGCCGAGA
CAATGCGGAAGCAAGAGAACGGCACCTTCGGCAACAGCGGCATCCGGATCAGAGACTTCGAGAACATGAA
GCGGGACGACGCCAATCCTGCCAACTATCCCTACATCGTGGACACCTACACACACTACATCCTGGAAAAC
AACAAGGTCGAGATGTTTATCAACGACAAAGAGGACAGCGCCCCACTGCTGCCCGTGATCGAGGATGATA
GATACGTGGTCAAGACAATCCCCAGCTGCCGGATGAGCACCCTGGAAATTCCAGCCATGGCCTTCCACAT
GTTTCTGTTCGGCAGCAAGAAAACCGAGAAGCTGATCGTGGACGTGCACAACCGGTACAAGAGACTGTTC
CAGGCCATGCAGAAAGAAGAAGTGACCGCCGAGAATATCGCCAGCTTCGGAATCGCCGAGAGCGACCTGC
CTCAGAAGATCCTGGATCTGATCAGCGGCAATGCCCACGGCAAGGATGTGGACGCCTTCATCAGACTGAC
CGTGGACGACATGCTGACCGACACCGAGCGGAGAATCAAGAGATTCAAGGACGACCGGAAGTCCATTCGG
AGCGCCGACAACAAGATGGGAAAGAGAGGCTTCAAGCAGATCTCCACAGGCAAGCTGGCCGACTTCCTGG
CCAAGGACATCGTGCTGTTTCAGCCCAGCGTGAACGATGGCGAGAACAAGATCACCGGCCTGAACTACCG
GATCATGCAGAGCGCCATTGCCGTGTACGATAGCGGCGACGATTACGAGGCCAAGCAGCAGTTCAAGCTG
ATGTTCGAGAAGGCCCGGCTGATCGGCAAGGGCACAACAGAGCCTCATCCATTTCTGTACAAGGTGTTCG
CCCGCAGCATCCCCGCCAATGCCGTCGAGTTCTACGAGCGCTACCTGATCGAGCGGAAGTTCTACCTGAC
CGGCCTGTCCAACGAGATCAAGAAAGGCAACAGAGTGGATGTGCCCTTCATCCGGCGGGACCAGAACAAG
TGGAAAACACCCGCCATGAAGACCCTGGGCAGAATCTACAGCGAGGATCTGCCCGTGGAACTGCCCAGAC
AGATGTTCGACAATGAGATCAAGTCCCACCTGAAGTCCCTGCCACAGATGGAAGGCATCGACTTCAACAA
TGCCAACGTGACCTATCTGATCGCCGAGTACATGAAGAGAGTGCTGGACGACGACTTCCAGACCTTCTAC
CAGTGGAACCGCAACTACCGGTACATGGACATGCTTAAGGGCGAGTACGACAGAAAGGGCTCCCTGCAGC
ACTGCTTCACCAGCGTGGAAGAGAGAGAAGGCCTCTGGAAAGAGCGGGCCTCCAGAACAGAGCGGTACAG
AAAGCAGGCCAGCAACAAGATCCGCAGCAACCGGCAGATGAGAAACGCCAGCAGCGAAGAGATCGAGACA
ATCCTGGATAAGCGGCTGAGCAACAGCCGGAACGAGTACCAGAAAAGCGAGAAAGTGATCCGGCGCTACA
GAGTGCAGGATGCCCTGCTGTTTCTGCTGGCCAAAAAGACCCTGACCGAACTGGCCGATTTCGACGGCGA
GAGGTTCAAACTGAAAGAAATCATGCCCGACGCCGAGAAGGGAATCCTGAGCGAGATCATGCCCATGAGC
TTCACCTTCGAGAAAGGCGGCAAGAAGTACACCATCACCAGCGAGGGCATGAAGCTGAAGAACTACGGCG
ACTTCTTTGTGCTGGCTAGCGACAAGAGGATCGGCAACCTGCTGGAACTCGTGGGCAGCGACATCGTGTC
CAAAGAGGATGGCGGTAGTGGAGGAAGCGGGGGGAGCGGAGGGAGTGGTGGATCCGGCGGCTCCATGTCG
GCCACCAGCGTGGACACCCAGAGAACAAAAGGACAAGATAATAAAGTACAAAATGGTTCGTTACATCAGA
AGGATACAGTTCATGACAATGACTTTGAGCCCTACCTTACTGGACAGTCAAATCAGAGTAACAGTTACCC
CTCAATGAGCGACCCCTACCTGTCCAGCTATTACCCGCCGTCCATTGGATTTCCTTACTCCCTCAATGAG
GCTCCGTGGTCTACTGCAGGGGACCCTCCGATTCCATACCTCACCACCTACGGACAGCTCAGTAACGGAG
ACCATCATTTTATGCACGATGCTGTTTTTGGGCAGCCTGGGGGCCTGGGGAACAACATCTATCAGCACAG
GTTCAATTTTTTCCCTGAAAACCCTGCGTTCTCAGCATGGGGGACAAGTGGGTCTCAAGGTCAGCAGACC
CAGAGCTCCGCGTATGGGAGCAGCTACACCTACCCCCCGAGCTCCCTGGGTGGCACGGTGGTTGATGGGC
AGCCAGGCTTTCACAGCGACACCCTCAGCAAGGCCCCCGGGATGAACAGCCTGGAGCAGGGCATGGTTGG
CCTGAAGATTGGGGACGTCAGCTCCTCCGCCGTCAAGACGGTGGGCTCTGTCGTCAGCAGCGTGGCACTG
ACTGGTGTCCTTTCTGGCAACGGTGGGACAAATGTGAACATGCCAGTTTCAAAGCCGACCTCGTGGGCTG
CCATTGCCAGCAAGCCTGCAAAACCACAGCCTAAAATGAAAACAAAGAGCGGGCCTGTCATGGGGGGTGG
GCTGCCCCCTCCACCCATAAAGCATAACATGGACATTGGCACCTGGGATAACAAGGGGCCTGTGCCGAAG
GCCCCAGTCCCCCAGCAGGCACCCTCTCCACAGGCTGCCCCACAGCCCCAGCAGGTGGCTCAGCCTCTCC
CAGCACAGCCCCCAGCTTTGGCTCAACCGCAGTATCAGAGCCCTCAGCAGCCACCCCAGACCCGCTGGGT
TGCCCCACGCAACAGAAACGCGGCGTTTGGGCAGAGCGGAGGGGCTGGCAGCGATAGCAACTCTCCTGGA
AACGTCCAGCCTAATTCTGCCCCCAGCGTCGAATCCGGATCCGATTACAAGGACGACGATGACAAGTAGT
GTTTAAACGAATTCGGGCTCGGTACACGGGGATCCTCTAGAGTCGACCTGCAGGCATGCAAGCTGATCCG
GCTGCTAACAAAGCCCGAAAGGAAGCTGAGTTGGCTGCTGCCACCGCTGAGCAATAACTAGCATAACCCC
TTGGGGCGGCCGCTTCGAGCAGACATGATAAGATACATTGATGAGTTTGGACAAACCACAACTAGAATGC
AGTGAAAAAAATGCTTTATTTGTGAAATTTGTGATGCTATTGCTTTATTTGTAACCATTATAAGCTGCAA
TAAACAAGTTAACAACAACAATTGCATTCATTTTATGTTTCAGGTTCAGGGGGAGATGTGGGAGGTTTTT
TTAAGCAAGTAAAACCTCTACAAATGTGGTAAAATCGAATTCTAATGGATCCTCTTTGCGCTTGCGTTTT
CCCTTGTCCAGATAGCCCAGTAGCTGACATTCATCCGGGGTCAGCACCGTTTCTGCGGACTGGCTTTCTA
CGTGTTCCGCTTCCTTTAGCAGCCCTTGCGCCCTGAGTGCTTGCGGCAGCGTGAGCTTCAAAAGAATTGC
CAGCTGGGGCGCCCTCTGGTAAGGTTGGGAAGCCCTGCAAAGTAAACTGGATGGCTTTCTTGCCGCCAAG
GATCTGATGGCGCAGGGGATCAAGATCTGATCAAGAGACAGGATGACGGTCGTTTCGCATGCTTGAACAA
GATGGATTGCACGCAGGTTCTCCGGCCGCTTGGGTGGAGAGGCTATTCGGCTATGACTGGGCACAACAGA
CAATCGGCTGCTCTGATGCCGCCGTGTTCCGGCTGTCAGCGCAGGGGCGCCCGGTTCTTTTTGTCAAGAC
CGACCTGTCCGGTGCCCTGAATGAACTGCAGGACGAGGCAGCGCGGCTATCGTGGCTGGCCACGACGGGC
GTTCCTTGCGCAGCTGTGCTCGACGTTGTCACTGAAGCGGGAAGGGACTGGCTGCTATTGGGCGAAGTGC
CGGGGCAGGATCTCCTGTCATCTCACCTTGCTCCTGCCGAGAAAGTATCCATCATGGCTGATGCAATGCG
GCGGCTGCATACGCTTGATCCGGCTACCTGCCCATTCGACCACCAAGCGAAACATCGCATCGAGCGAGCA
CGCACTCGGATGGAAGCCGGTCTTGTCGATCAGGATGATCTGGACGAAGAGCATCAGGGGCTCGCGCCAG
CCGAACTGTTCGCCAGGCTCAAGGCGCGTATGCCGGATGGTGAGGATCTCGTCGTGACTCATGGCGATGC
CTGCTTGCCGAATATCATGGTGGAAAATGGCCGCTTTTCTGGATTCATCGACTGTGGCCGGCTGGGTGTG
GCGGACCGCTATCAGGACATAGCGTTGGCTACCCGTGATATTGCTGAAGAGCTTGGCGGCGAATGGGCTG
ACCGCTTCCTCGTGCTTTACGGTATCGCCGCTCCCGATTCGCAGCGCATCGCCTTCTATCGCCTTCTTGA
CGAGTTCTTCTGAGCGGGACTCTGGGGTTCGAAATGACCGACCAAGCGACGCCCAACCGGTATCAGCTCA
CTCAAAGGCGGTAATACGGTTATCCACAGAATCAGGGGATAACGCAGGAAAGAACATGTGAGCAAAAGGC
CAGCAAAAGGCCAGGAACCGTAAAAAGGCCGCGTTGCTGGCGTTTTTCCATAGGCTCCGCCCCCCTGACG
AGCATCACAAAAATCGACGCTCAAGTCAGAGGTGGCGAAACCCGACAGGACTATAAAGATACCAGGCGTT
TCCCCCTGGAAGCTCCCTCGTGCGCTCTCCTGTTCCGACCCTGCCGCTTACCGGATACCTGTCCGCCTTT
CTCCCTTCGGGAAGCGTGGCGCTTTCTCATAGCTCACGCTGTAGGTATCTCAGTTCGGTGTAGGTCGTTC
GCTCCAAGCTGGGCTGTGTGCACGAACCCCCCGTTCAGCCCGACCGCTGCGCCTTATCCGGTAACTATCG
TCTTGAGTCCAACCCGGTAAGACACGACTTATCGCCACTGGCAGCAGCCACTGGTAACAGGATTAGCAGA
GCGAGGTATGTAGGCGGTGCTACAGAGTTCTTGAAGTGGTGGCCTAACTACGGCTACACTAGAAGGACAG
TATTTGGTATCTGCGCTCTGCTGAAGCCAGTTACCTTCGGAAAAAGAGTTGGTAGCTCTTGATCCGGCAA
ACAAACCACCGCTGGTAGCGGTGGTTTTTTTGTTTGCAAGCAGCAGATTACGCGCAGAAAAAAAGGATTT
CAAGAAGATCCTTTGATCTTTTCTACGGGGTCTGACGCTCAGTGGAACGAAAACTCACGTTAAGGGATTT
TGGTCATGAGATTATCAAAAAGGATCTTCACCTAGATCCTTTTATAGTCCGGAAATACAGGAACGCACGC
TGGATGGCCCTTCGCTGGGATGGTGAAACCATGAAAAATGGCAGCTTCAGTGGATTAAGTGGGGGTAATG
TGGCCTGTACCCTCTGGTTGCATAGGTATTCATACGGTTAAAATTTATCAGGCGCGATTGCGGCAGTTTT
TCGGGTGGTTTGTTGCCATTTTTACCTGTCTGCTGCCGTGATCGCGCTGAACGCGTTTTAGCGGTGCGTA
CAATTAAGGGATTATGGTAAATCCACTTACTGTCTGCCCTCGTAGCCATCGAGATAAACCGCAGTACTCC
GGCCACGATGCGTCCGGCGTAGAGGATCGAGATCT
Features (pLannotate 1.2.2; 15 found; start..end, strand, type, name):
    140..517     +  enhancer       CMV enhancer: human cytomegalovirus immediate early enhancer
    519..718     +  promoter       CMV promoter: human cytomegalovirus (CMV) immediate early promoter
    857..989     +  intron         chimeric intron: chimera between introns from human β-globin and immunoglobulin heavy chain genes
   4055..5146    +  CDS            YTHDF1 (fragment): YTHD1_HUMAN - Also known as C20orf21 From Homo sapiens (Human).
   5153..5176    +  CDS            FLAG: FLAG® epitope tag, followed by an enterokinase cleavage site
   5189..5244    +  misc_feature   MCS: pUC18/19 multiple cloning site
   5251..5300    +  CDS            SET1 (fragment): solubility-enhancement tag derived from T7 phage gene 10B
   5308..5327    +  terminator     T7 terminator (fragment): transcription terminator for bacteriophage T7 RNA polymerase
   5349..5470    -  polyA_signal   SV40 poly(A) signal: SV40 polyadenylation signal
   5493..5561    -  CDS            large T antigen (fragment): large T antigen from SV40 (simian virus 40)
   5582..5734    -  CDS            tnpA (fragment): TN5P_ECOLX - Also known as tnp. Experimental evidence at protein level: Swiss-Prot protein existence level 1. Mediates transposition of transposon Tn5 by a 'cut and paste' mechanism. First, the monomeric transposase binds the 19 bp inverted DNA repeats flanking the transposon. Then, dimerization of the DNA- bound transposase creates a synaptic DNA complex. After nicking of the first DNA strand, excision of the transposon proceeds through a series of intermediates. The transposase then mediates the insertion of the transposon at a new site by strand transfer. The activity of the wild- type tran
   5736..5837    +  CDS            tnpA (fragment): TN5P_ECOLX - Also known as tnp. Experimental evidence at protein level: Swiss-Prot protein existence level 1. Mediates transposition of transposon Tn5 by a 'cut and paste' mechanism. First, the monomeric transposase binds the 19 bp inverted DNA repeats flanking the transposon. Then, dimerization of the DNA- bound transposase creates a synaptic DNA complex. After nicking of the first DNA strand, excision of the transposon proceeds through a series of intermediates. The transposase then mediates the insertion of the transposon at a new site by strand transfer. The activity of the wild- type tran
   5869..6663    +  CDS            NeoR/KanR: aminoglycoside phosphotransferase from Tn5; aph(3')-II (or nptII); confers resistance to neomycin, kanamycin, and G418 (Geneticin®)
   6835..7423    -  rep_origin     ori: high-copy-number ColE1/pMB1/pBR322/pUC origin of replication
   7539..7822    +  misc_feature   cer region: ColE1-derived recombination site that helps to maintain plasmids as monomers
