>Addgene plasmid #119855 | Cmv d0 dPspCas13b-GGS-NYTHDF1 | addgene full sequence | sequence record 231780 | Addgene NGS Result
CAGAGCTGGTTTAGTGAACCGTCAGATCACTAGAAGCTTTATTGCGGTAGTTTATCACAGTTAAATTGCT
AACGCAGTCAGTGCTTCTGACACAACAGTCTCGAACTTAAGCTGCAGAAGTTGGTCGTGAGGCACTGGGC
AGGTAAGTATCAAGGTTACAAGACAGGTTTAAGGAGACCAATAGAAACTGGGCTTGTCGAGACAGAGAAG
ACTCTTGCGTTTCTGATAGGCACCTATTGGTCTTACTGACATCCACTTTGCCTTTCTCTCCACAGGTGTC
CACTCCCAGTTCAATTACAGCTCTTAAGGCAGATCACTAGAAGCTTACGCTACCACCATGAACATCCCCG
CTCTGGTGGAAAACCAGAAGAAGTACTTTGGCACCTACAGCGTGATGGCCATGCTGAACGCTCAGACCGT
GCTGGACCACATCCAGAAGGTGGCCGATATTGAGGGCGAGCAGAACGAGAACAACGAGAATCTGTGGTTT
CACCCCGTGATGAGCCACCTGTACAACGCCAAGAACGGCTACGACAAGCAGCCCGAGAAAACCATGTTCA
TCATCGAGCGGCTGCAGAGCTACTTCCCATTCCTGAAGATCATGGCCGAGAACCAGAGAGAGTACAGCAA
CGGCAAGTACAAGCAGAACCGCGTGGAAGTGAACAGCAACGACATCTTCGAGGTGCTGAAGCGCGCCTTC
GGCGTGCTGAAGATGTACAGGGACCTGACCAACGCATACAAGACCTACGAGGAAAAGCTGAACGACGGCT
GCGAGTTCCTGACCAGCACAGAGCAACCTCTGAGCGGCATGATCAACAACTACTACACAGTGGCCCTGCG
GAACATGAACGAGAGATACGGCTACAAGACAGAGGACCTGGCCTTCATCCAGGACAAGCGGTTCAAGTTC
GTGAAGGACGCCTACGGCAAGAAAAAGTCCCAAGTGAATACCGGATTCTTCCTGAGCCTGCAGGACTACA
ACGGCGACACACAGAAGAAGCTGCACCTGAGCGGAGTGGGAATCGCCCTGCTGATCTGCCTGTTCCTGGA
CAAGCAGTACATCAACATCTTTCTGAGCAGGCTGCCCATCTTCTCCAGCTACAATGCCCAGAGCGAGGAA
CGGCGGATCATCATCAGATCCTTCGGTATCAACAGCATCAAGCTGCCCAAGGACCGGATCCACAGCGAGA
AGTCCAACAAGAGCGTGGCCATGGATATGCTCAACGAAGTGAAGCGGTGCCCCGACGAGCTGTTCACAAC
ACTGTCTGCCGAGAAGCAGTCCCGGTTCAGAATCATCAGCGACGACCACAATGAAGTGCTGATGAAGCGG
AGCAGCGACAGATTCGTGCCTCTGCTGCTGCAGTATATCGATTACGGCAAGCTGTTCGACCACATCAGGT
TCCACGTGAACATGGGCAAGCTGAGATACCTGCTGAAGGCCGACAAGACCTGCATCGACGGCCAGACCAG
AGTCAGAGTGATCGAGCAGCCCCTGAACGGCTTCGGCAGACTGGAAGAGGCCGAGACAATGCGGAAGCAA
GAGAACGGCACCTTCGGCAACAGCGGCATCCGGATCAGAGACTTCGAGAACATGAAGCGGGACGACGCCA
ATCCTGCCAACTATCCCTACATCGTGGACACCTACACACACTACATCCTGGAAAACAACAAGGTCGAGAT
GTTTATCAACGACAAAGAGGACAGCGCCCCACTGCTGCCCGTGATCGAGGATGATAGATACGTGGTCAAG
ACAATCCCCAGCTGCCGGATGAGCACCCTGGAAATTCCAGCCATGGCCTTCCACATGTTTCTGTTCGGCA
GCAAGAAAACCGAGAAGCTGATCGTGGACGTGCACAACCGGTACAAGAGACTGTTCCAGGCCATGCAGAA
AGAAGAAGTGACCGCCGAGAATATCGCCAGCTTCGGAATCGCCGAGAGCGACCTGCCTCAGAAGATCCTG
GATCTGATCAGCGGCAATGCCCACGGCAAGGATGTGGACGCCTTCATCAGACTGACCGTGGACGACATGC
TGACCGACACCGAGCGGAGAATCAAGAGATTCAAGGACGACCGGAAGTCCATTCGGAGCGCCGACAACAA
GATGGGAAAGAGAGGCTTCAAGCAGATCTCCACAGGCAAGCTGGCCGACTTCCTGGCCAAGGACATCGTG
CTGTTTCAGCCCAGCGTGAACGATGGCGAGAACAAGATCACCGGCCTGAACTACCGGATCATGCAGAGCG
CCATTGCCGTGTACGATAGCGGCGACGATTACGAGGCCAAGCAGCAGTTCAAGCTGATGTTCGAGAAGGC
CCGGCTGATCGGCAAGGGCACAACAGAGCCTCATCCATTTCTGTACAAGGTGTTCGCCCGCAGCATCCCC
GCCAATGCCGTCGAGTTCTACGAGCGCTACCTGATCGAGCGGAAGTTCTACCTGACCGGCCTGTCCAACG
AGATCAAGAAAGGCAACAGAGTGGATGTGCCCTTCATCCGGCGGGACCAGAACAAGTGGAAAACACCCGC
CATGAAGACCCTGGGCAGAATCTACAGCGAGGATCTGCCCGTGGAACTGCCCAGACAGATGTTCGACAAT
GAGATCAAGTCCCACCTGAAGTCCCTGCCACAGATGGAAGGCATCGACTTCAACAATGCCAACGTGACCT
ATCTGATCGCCGAGTACATGAAGAGAGTGCTGGACGACGACTTCCAGACCTTCTACCAGTGGAACCGCAA
CTACCGGTACATGGACATGCTTAAGGGCGAGTACGACAGAAAGGGCTCCCTGCAGCACTGCTTCACCAGC
GTGGAAGAGAGAGAAGGCCTCTGGAAAGAGCGGGCCTCCAGAACAGAGCGGTACAGAAAGCAGGCCAGCA
ACAAGATCCGCAGCAACCGGCAGATGAGAAACGCCAGCAGCGAAGAGATCGAGACAATCCTGGATAAGCG
GCTGAGCAACAGCCGGAACGAGTACCAGAAAAGCGAGAAAGTGATCCGGCGCTACAGAGTGCAGGATGCC
CTGCTGTTTCTGCTGGCCAAAAAGACCCTGACCGAACTGGCCGATTTCGACGGCGAGAGGTTCAAACTGA
AAGAAATCATGCCCGACGCCGAGAAGGGAATCCTGAGCGAGATCATGCCCATGAGCTTCACCTTCGAGAA
AGGCGGCAAGAAGTACACCATCACCAGCGAGGGCATGAAGCTGAAGAACTACGGCGACTTCTTTGTGCTG
GCTAGCGACAAGAGGATCGGCAACCTGCTGGAACTCGTGGGCAGCGACATCGTGTCCAAAGAGGATGGCG
GTAGTGGAGGAAGCGGGGGGAGCGGAGGGAGTGGTGGATCCGGCGGCTCCATGTCGGCCACCAGCGTGGA
CACCCAGAGAACAAAAGGACAAGATAATAAAGTACAAAATGGTTCGTTACATCAGAAGGATACAGTTCAT
GACAATGACTTTGAGCCCTACCTTACTGGACAGTCAAATCAGAGTAACAGTTACCCCTCAATGAGCGACC
CCTACCTGTCCAGCTATTACCCGCCGTCCATTGGATTTCCTTACTCCCTCAATGAGGCTCCGTGGTCTAC
TGCAGGGGACCCTCCGATTCCATACCTCACCACCTACGGACAGCTCAGTAACGGAGACCATCATTTTATG
CACGATGCTGTTTTTGGGCAGCCTGGGGGCCTGGGGAACAACATCTATCAGCACAGGTTCAATTTTTTCC
CTGAAAACCCTGCGTTCTCAGCATGGGGGACAAGTGGGTCTCAAGGTCAGCAGACCCAGAGCTCCGCGTA
TGGGAGCAGCTACACCTACCCCCCGAGCTCCCTGGGTGGCACGGTGGTTGATGGGCAGCCAGGCTTTCAC
AGCGACACCCTCAGCAAGGCCCCCGGGATGAACAGCCTGGAGCAGGGCATGGTTGGCCTGAAGATTGGGG
ACGTCAGCTCCTCCGCCGTCAAGACGGTGGGCTCTGTCGTCAGCAGCGTGGCACTGACTGGTGTCCTTTC
TGGCAACGGTGGGACAAATGTGAACATGCCAGTTTCAAAGCCGACCTCGTGGGCTGCCATTGCCAGCAAG
CCTGCAAAACCACAGCCTAAAATGAAAACAAAGAGCGGGCCTGTCATGGGGGGTGGGCTGCCCCCTCCAC
CCATAAAGCATAACATGGACATTGGCACCTGGGATAACAAGGGGCCTGTGCCGAAGGCCCCAGTCCCCCA
GCAGGCACCCTCTCCACAGGCTGCCCCACAGCCCCAGCAGGTGGCTCAGCCTCTCCCAGCACAGCCCCCA
GCTTTGGCTCAACCGCAGTATCAGAGCCCTCAGCAGCCACCCCAGACCCGCTGGGTTGCCCCACGCAACA
GAAACGCGGCGTTTGGGCAGAGCGGAGGGGCTGGCAGCGATAGCAACTCTCCTGGAAACGTCCAGCCTAA
TTCTGCCCCCAGCGTCGAATCCGGATCCGATTACAAGGACGACGATGACAAGTAGTGTTTAAACGAATTC
GGGCTCGGTACACGGGGATCCTCTAGAGTCGACCTGCAGGCATGCAAGCTGATCCGGCTGCTAACAAAGC
CCGAAAGGAAGCTGAGTTGGCTGCTGCCACCGCTGAGCAATAACTAGCATAACCCCTTGGGGCGGCCGCT
TCGAGCAGACATGATAAGATACATTGATGAGTTTGGACAAACCACAACTAGAATGCAGTGAAAAAAATGC
TTTATTTGTGAAATTTGTGATGCTATTGCTTTATTTGTAACCATTATAAGCTGCAATAAACAAGTTAACA
ACAACAATTGCATTCATTTTATGTTTCAGGTTCAGGGGGAGATGTGGGAGGTTTTTTTAAGCAAGTAAAA
CCTCTACAAATGTGGTAAAATCGAATTCTAATGGATCCTCTTTGCGCTTGCGTTTTCCCTTGTCCAGATA
GCCCAGTAGCTGACATTCATCCGGGGTCAGCACCGTTTCTGCGGACTGGCTTTCTACGTGTTCCGCTTCC
TTTAGCAGCCCTTGCGCCCTGAGTGCTTGCGGCAGCGTGAGCTTCAAAAGAATTGCCAGCTGGGGCGCCC
TCTGGTAAGGTTGGGAAGCCCTGCAAAGTAAACTGGATGGCTTTCTTGCCGCCAAGGATCTGATGGCGCA
GGGGATCAAGATCTGATCAAGAGACAGGATGACGGTCGTTTCGCATGCTTGAACAAGATGGATTGCACGC
AGGTTCTCCGGCCGCTTGGGTGGAGAGGCTATTCGGCTATGACTGGGCACAACAGACAATCGGCTGCTCT
GATGCCGCCGTGTTCCGGCTGTCAGCGCAGGGGCGCCCGGTTCTTTTTGTCAAGACCGACCTGTCCGGTG
CCCTGAATGAACTGCAGGACGAGGCAGCGCGGCTATCGTGGCTGGCCACGACGGGCGTTCCTTGCGCAGC
TGTGCTCGACGTTGTCACTGAAGCGGGAAGGGACTGGCTGCTATTGGGCGAAGTGCCGGGGCAGGATCTC
CTGTCATCTCACCTTGCTCCTGCCGAGAAAGTATCCATCATGGCTGATGCAATGCGGCGGCTGCATACGC
TTGATCCGGCTACCTGCCCATTCGACCACCAAGCGAAACATCGCATCGAGCGAGCACGCACTCGGATGGA
AGCCGGTCTTGTCGATCAGGATGATCTGGACGAAGAGCATCAGGGGCTCGCGCCAGCCGAACTGTTCGCC
AGGCTCAAGGCGCGTATGCCGGATGGTGAGGATCTCGTCGTGACTCATGGCGATGCCTGCTTGCCGAATA
TCATGGTGGAAAATGGCCGCTTTTCTGGATTCATCGACTGTGGCCGGCTGGGTGTGGCGGACCGCTATCA
GGACATAGCGTTGGCTACCCGTGATATTGCTGAAGAGCTTGGCGGCGAATGGGCTGACCGCTTCCTCGTG
CTTTACGGTATCGCCGCTCCCGATTCGCAGCGCATCGCCTTCTATCGCCTTCTTGACGAGTTCTTCTGAG
CGGGACTCTGGGGTTCGAAATGACCGACCAAGCGACGCCCAACCGGTATCAGCTCACTCAAAGGCGGTAA
TACGGTTATCCACAGAATCAGGGGATAACGCAGGAAAGAACATGTGAGCAAAAGGCCAGCAAAAGGCCAG
GAACCGTAAAAAGGCCGCGTTGCTGGCGTTTTTCCATAGGCTCCGCCCCCCTGACGAGCATCACAAAAAT
CGACGCTCAAGTCAGAGGTGGCGAAACCCGACAGGACTATAAAGATACCAGGCGTTTCCCCCTGGAAGCT
CCCTCGTGCGCTCTCCTGTTCCGACCCTGCCGCTTACCGGATACCTGTCCGCCTTTCTCCCTTCGGGAAG
CGTGGCGCTTTCTCATAGCTCACGCTGTAGGTATCTCAGTTCGGTGTAGGTCGTTCGCTCCAAGCTGGGC
TGTGTGCACGAACCCCCCGTTCAGCCCGACCGCTGCGCCTTATCCGGTAACTATCGTCTTGAGTCCAACC
CGGTAAGACACGACTTATCGCCACTGGCAGCAGCCACTGGTAACAGGATTAGCAGAGCGAGGTATGTAGG
CGGTGCTACAGAGTTCTTGAAGTGGTGGCCTAACTACGGCTACACTAGAAGGACAGTATTTGGTATCTGC
GCTCTGCTGAAGCCAGTTACCTTCGGAAAAAGAGTTGGTAGCTCTTGATCCGGCAAACAAACCACCGCTG
GTAGCGGTGGTTTTTTTGTTTGCAAGCAGCAGATTACGCGCAGAAAAAAAGGATTTCAAGAAGATCCTTT
GATCTTTTCTACGGGGTCTGACGCTCAGTGGAACGAAAACTCACGTTAAGGGATTTTGGTCATGAGATTA
TCAAAAAGGATCTTCACCTAGATCCTTTTATAGTCCGGAAATACAGGAACGCACGCTGGATGGCCCTTCG
CTGGGATGGTGAAACCATGAAAAATGGCAGCTTCAGTGGATTAAGTGGGGGTAATGTGGCCTGTACCCTC
TGGTTGCATAGGTATTCATACGGTTAAAATTTATCAGGCGCGATTGCGGCAGTTTTTCGGGTGGTTTGTT
GCCATTTTTACCTGTCTGCTGCCGTGATCGCGCTGAACGCGTTTTAGCGGTGCGTACAATTAAGGGATTA
TGGTAAATCCACTTACTGTCTGCCCTCGTAGCCATCGAGATAAACCGCAGTACTCCGGCCACGATGCGTC
CGGCGTAGAGGATCGAGATCTTCAATATTGGCCATTAGCCATATTATTCATTGGTTATATAGCATAAATC
AATATTGGCTATTGGCCATTGCATACGTTGTATCTATATCATAATATGTACATTTATATTGGCTCATGTC
CAATATGACCGCCATGTTGGCATTGATTATTGACTAGTTATTAATAGTAATCAATTACGGGGTCATTAGT
TCATAGCCCATATATGGAGTTCCGCGTTACATAACTTACGGTAAATGGCCCGCCTGGCTGACCGCCCAAC
GACCCCCGCCCATTGACGTCAATAATGACGTATGTTCCCATAGTAACGCCAATAGGGACTTTCCATTGAC
GTCAATGGGTGGAGTATTTACGGTAAACTGCCCACTTGGCAGTACATCAAGTGTATCATATGCCAAGTCC
GCCCCCTATTGACGTCAATGACGGTAAATGGCCCGCCTGGCATTATGCCCAGTACATGACCTTACGGGAC
TTTCCTAATTGGCAGTACATCTACGTATTAGTCATCGCTATTACCATGGTGATGCGGTTTTGGCAGTACA
CCAATGGGCGTGGATAGCGGTTTGACTCACGGGGATTTCCAAGTCTCCACCCCATTGACGTCAATGGGAG
TTTGTTTTGGCACCAAAATCAACGGGACTTTCCAAAATGTCGTAATAACCCCGCCCCGTTGACGCAAATG
GGCGGTAGGCGTGTACGGTGGGAGGTCTATATAAG
Features (pLannotate 1.2.2; 16 found; start..end, strand, type, name):
      1..28      +  promoter       tight TRE promoter (fragment): Tet-responsive promoter PTight, consisting of seven tet operator sequences followed by the minimal CMV promoter
    143..275     +  intron         chimeric intron: chimera between introns from human β-globin and immunoglobulin heavy chain genes
   3341..4432    +  CDS            YTHDF1 (fragment): YTHD1_HUMAN - Also known as C20orf21 From Homo sapiens (Human).
   4439..4462    +  CDS            FLAG: FLAG® epitope tag, followed by an enterokinase cleavage site
   4475..4530    +  misc_feature   MCS: pUC18/19 multiple cloning site
   4537..4586    +  CDS            SET1 (fragment): solubility-enhancement tag derived from T7 phage gene 10B
   4594..4613    +  terminator     T7 terminator (fragment): transcription terminator for bacteriophage T7 RNA polymerase
   4635..4756    -  polyA_signal   SV40 poly(A) signal: SV40 polyadenylation signal
   4779..4847    -  CDS            large T antigen (fragment): large T antigen from SV40 (simian virus 40)
   4868..5020    -  CDS            tnpA (fragment): TN5P_ECOLX - Also known as tnp. Experimental evidence at protein level: Swiss-Prot protein existence level 1. Mediates transposition of transposon Tn5 by a 'cut and paste' mechanism. First, the monomeric transposase binds the 19 bp inverted DNA repeats flanking the transposon. Then, dimerization of the DNA- bound transposase creates a synaptic DNA complex. After nicking of the first DNA strand, excision of the transposon proceeds through a series of intermediates. The transposase then mediates the insertion of the transposon at a new site by strand transfer. The activity of the wild- type tran
   5022..5123    +  CDS            tnpA (fragment): TN5P_ECOLX - Also known as tnp. Experimental evidence at protein level: Swiss-Prot protein existence level 1. Mediates transposition of transposon Tn5 by a 'cut and paste' mechanism. First, the monomeric transposase binds the 19 bp inverted DNA repeats flanking the transposon. Then, dimerization of the DNA- bound transposase creates a synaptic DNA complex. After nicking of the first DNA strand, excision of the transposon proceeds through a series of intermediates. The transposase then mediates the insertion of the transposon at a new site by strand transfer. The activity of the wild- type tran
   5155..5949    +  CDS            NeoR/KanR: aminoglycoside phosphotransferase from Tn5; aph(3')-II (or nptII); confers resistance to neomycin, kanamycin, and G418 (Geneticin®)
   6121..6709    -  rep_origin     ori: high-copy-number ColE1/pMB1/pBR322/pUC origin of replication
   6825..7108    +  misc_feature   cer region: ColE1-derived recombination site that helps to maintain plasmids as monomers
   7301..7678    +  enhancer       CMV enhancer: human cytomegalovirus immediate early enhancer
   7680..4       +  promoter       CMV promoter (across the origin): human cytomegalovirus (CMV) immediate early promoter
