[The description below was written by a language model from this plasmid's Addgene catalogue record and pLannotate feature annotations shown in this document.]
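Description:
Cmv d0 dPspCas13b-GGS-NYTHDF1 is a 7,875 bp mammalian expression plasmid in the CRISPR category, built by Gibson assembly in the "cmv d0" backbone. It is propagated in E. coli through a high-copy ColE1/pUC-type origin, accompanied by a ColE1 cer site that helps keep the plasmid monomeric, and it is selected with kanamycin through the Tn5-derived NeoR/KanR gene. No dedicated mammalian promoter is annotated upstream of that marker, so the record does not support its use for G418 selection in cells. Small flanking Tn5 transposase, SV40 large T, SET1 and T7 terminator fragments appear to be backbone remnants. The NGS-verified and depositor sequences are the same length and carry the same features in the same order, differing only in their start coordinate.

The payload is a single expression cassette driven by the human CMV immediate-early enhancer and promoter, followed by a chimeric β-globin/immunoglobulin intron that generally improves transcript processing and expression. The open reading frame encodes catalytically inactive PspCas13b joined by a GGS linker to the full N-terminal domain of human YTHDF1, with the C-terminal m6A-binding YTH domain omitted, and ends in a FLAG epitope for detection. The dCas13b portion is not annotated by the feature tool, but it presumably occupies the roughly 3 kb unannotated stretch between the intron and the YTHDF1 fragment. An SV40 polyadenylation signal lies downstream, annotated on the opposite strand.

With a separately supplied Cas13b guide RNA, the fusion tethers the effector region of this m6A reader to a chosen transcript without cleaving it. This allows the reader's effects on individual RNAs to be studied independently of methylation.
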