Addgene plasmid #119855: Cmv d0 dPspCas13b-GGS-NYTHDF1
Purpose: Cmv d0 dPspCas13b-GGS-NYTHDF1 fusion protein (full N-terminal domain of YTHDF1, C-terminal YTH domain omitted)
Depositing lab: Bryan Dickinson. Depositing organization: University of Chicago. Publication: Targeted m(6)A Reader Proteins To Study Epitranscriptomic Regulation of Single RNAs. Rauch S, He C, Dickinson BC. J Am Chem Soc. 2018 Sep 26;140(38):11974-11981. doi: 10.1021/jacs.8b05012. Epub 2018 Sep 18. PubMed 30183280.
Backbone
  Vector backbone: cmv d0
  Vector type: Mammalian Expression, CRISPR
Growth in bacteria
  Bacterial resistance: Kanamycin, 50 μg/mL
  Growth temperature: 37°C
  Growth strain: DH5alpha
  Copy number: Unknown
Gene/Insert
  Gene/Insert name: dCas13b-GGS-NYTHDF1
  Cloning method: Gibson Cloning
  Sequencing primers: 5′ AGTTAAATTGCTAACGCAGTCA; 3′ CAGCAGCCAACTCAGCTTCCTTTCGGGCTT
Terms and licenses: Academic/Nonprofit Terms; Industry Terms: Not Available to Industry
How to cite: Cmv d0 dPspCas13b-GGS-NYTHDF1 was a gift from Bryan Dickinson (Addgene plasmid # 119855 ; http://n2t.net/addgene:119855 ; RRID:Addgene_119855)
